Addgene plasmid #75482: NLK gRNA (BRDN0001147584)
Purpose: 3rd generation lentiviral gRNA plasmid targeting human NLK
Depositing lab: John Doench & David Root. Depositing organization: Broad Institute. Publication: Optimized sgRNA design to maximize activity and minimize off-target effects of CRISPR-Cas9. Doench JG, Fusi N, Sullender M, Hegde M, Vaimberg EW, Donovan KF, Smith I, Tothova Z, Wilen C, Orchard R, Virgin HW, Listgarten J, Root DE. Nat Biotechnol. 2016 Jan 18. doi: 10.1038/nbt.3437. PubMed 26780180.
Backbone
  Vector backbone: lentiGuide-Puro
  Backbone manufacturer: Zhang Lab (Addgene plasmid # 52963)
  Vector type: Mammalian Expression, Lentiviral, CRISPR
  Selectable markers: Puromycin
Growth in bacteria
  Bacterial resistance: Ampicillin, 100 μg/mL
  Growth temperature: 37°C
  Growth strain: DH5alpha
  Copy number: High Copy
Gene/Insert
  Gene/Insert name: NLK (alt names: NLK; NM_016231.4)
  gRNA/shRNA sequence: CTGCTGTACAGGGTGTACAG
  Species: H. sapiens (human)
  Entrez Gene: NLK
  Promoter: hU6
  Cloning method: Unknown
  Sequencing primers: 5′ U6-F; 3′ pS2-R
Terms and licenses: Academic/Nonprofit Terms; Industry Terms: Not Available to Industry
Depositor comments: The gRNA was designed to target the following Genbank reference sequence(s): NM_016231.4. Note that this plasmid does NOT contain Cas9. It should be used in conjunction with lentiCas9-Blast (Addgene #52962) or otherwise with cell lines already expressing Cas9. Browse the full kinome gRNA library at http://www.addgene.org/pooled-library/broadgpp-human-kinome/ or visit http://www.broadinstitute.org/rnai/public/ for detailed protocols and information.
How to cite: NLK gRNA (BRDN0001147584) was a gift from John Doench & David Root (Addgene plasmid # 75482 ; http://n2t.net/addgene:75482 ; RRID:Addgene_75482)
