[The description below was written by a language model from this plasmid's Addgene catalogue record and pLannotate feature annotations shown in this document.]
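Description:
NLK gRNA (BRDN0001147584) is a third-generation lentiviral CRISPR guide plasmid built on the lentiGuide-Puro backbone and designed to target human NLK (designed against the reference transcript NM_016231.4). It is propagated in E. coli as a high-copy plasmid through a ColE1/pUC-type origin with ampicillin selection (β-lactamase). The backbone also carries an f1 origin, an SV40 origin and SV40 polyadenylation signal, and remnants of lac and T7/T3 cloning-vector sequence.

The transfer cassette is framed by an RSV promoter fused to a truncated HIV-1 5' LTR, which drives Tat-independent production of the genomic RNA in packaging cells, and a ΔU3 self-inactivating 3' LTR that disables LTR promoter activity after integration. Between them lie the Ψ packaging signal with a partial gag sequence, the Rev response element for nuclear export of the unspliced genome, and a cPPT/CTS that aids nuclear import. The payload has two transcription units. A human U6 RNA polymerase III promoter expresses the NLK-specific spacer joined to the Streptococcus pyogenes Cas9 guide RNA scaffold. An EF-1α promoter with its first intron drives puromycin N-acetyltransferase for selection of transduced mammalian cells, followed by a WPRE that enhances transcript expression.

The plasmid does not encode Cas9, so it is meant to be used with a separate Cas9 lentivector or in cells already expressing Cas9, typically to knock out NLK. It belongs to a human kinome guide collection associated with work on optimized sgRNA design for higher on-target activity and fewer off-target effects.
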