Features (pLannotate 1.2.2; 29 found; start..end, strand, type, name):
     14..80      +  CDS            small t antigen (fragment): SV40 (simian virus 40) small t antigen
    106..317     +  promoter       EF-1α core promoter: core promoter for human elongation factor EF-1α
    318..1256    +  intron         EF-1α intron A: intron upstream of the start codon of human EF-1α
   1278..1877    +  CDS            PuroR (fragment): puromycin N-acetyltransferase; pac from Streptomyces; confers resistance to puromycin
   1893..2481    +  misc_feature   WPRE: woodchuck hepatitis virus posttranscriptional regulatory element
   2532..2551    +  misc_feature   cPPT/CTS (fragment): central polypurine tract and central termination sequence of HIV-1
   2553..2786    +  LTR            3' LTR (ΔU3): self-inactivating 3' long terminal repeat (LTR) from HIV-1
   2864..2985    +  polyA_signal   SV40 poly(A) signal: SV40 polyadenylation signal
   3025..3160    +  rep_origin     SV40 ori: SV40 origin of replication
   3181..3199    -  promoter       T7 promoter: promoter for bacteriophage T7 RNA polymerase
   3207..3362    +  CDS            lacZα (fragment): LacZα fragment of β-galactosidase; lacZ fragment
   3367..3795    +  rep_origin     f1 ori (sequence partly withheld): f1 bacteriophage origin of replication; arrow indicates direction of (+) strand synthesis
   3848..3952    +  promoter       AmpR promoter: bla
   3953..4813    +  CDS            AmpR: β-lactamase; bla; confers resistance to ampicillin, carbenicillin, and related antibiotics
   4984..5572    +  rep_origin     ori: high-copy-number ColE1/pMB1/pBR322/pUC origin of replication
   5755..5847    +  CDS            lacI (fragment): lac repressor; lacI; The lac repressor binds to the lac operator to inhibit transcription in E. coli. This inhibition can be relieved by adding lactose or isopropyl-β-D-thiogalactopyranoside (IPTG).
   5860..5881    +  protein_bind   CAP binding site: CAP binding activates transcription in the presence of cAMP. E. coli catabolite activator protein
   5896..5926    +  promoter       lac promoter: promoter for the E. coli lac operon
   5934..5950    +  protein_bind   lac operator: The lac repressor binds to the lac operator to inhibit transcription in E. coli. This inhibition can be relieved by adding lactose or isopropyl-β-D-thiogalactopyranoside (IPTG). lac repressor encoded by lacI
   5995..6013    +  promoter       T3 promoter: promoter for bacteriophage T3 RNA polymerase
   6041..6267    +  promoter       RSV promoter: Rous sarcoma virus enhancer/promoter
   6268..6448    +  LTR            5' LTR (truncated): truncated 5' long terminal repeat (LTR) from HIV-1
   6495..6620    +  misc_feature   HIV-1 Ψ: packaging signal of human immunodeficiency virus type 1
   6604..6967    +  CDS            HIV-1 gag (fragment): gag protein from human immunodeficiency virus 1; gag
   7113..7346    +  misc_feature   RRE: The Rev response element (RRE) of HIV-1 allows for Rev-dependent mRNA export from the nucleus to the cytoplasm.
   7723..7749    +  CDS            Rev (fragment): human immunodeficiency virus 1 (HIV-1) Rev protein; rev; enhances nuclear export of unspliced and incompletely spliced viral mRNAs
   7753..7993    +  promoter       U6 promoter: RNA polymerase III promoter for human U6 snRNA
   8023..8098    +  misc_RNA       gRNA scaffold: guide RNA scaffold for the Streptococcus pyogenes CRISPR/Cas9 system
   8154..8271    +  misc_feature   cPPT/CTS: central polypurine tract and central termination sequence of HIV-1
>Addgene plasmid #75482 | NLK gRNA (BRDN0001147584) | addgene full sequence | sequence record 183968 | Addgene Assembled Sequence
CCCGGGTGCAAAGATGGATAAAGTTTTAAACAGAGAGGAATCTTTGCAGCTAATGGACCTTCTAGGTCTT
GAAAGGAGTGGGAATTGGCTCCGGTGCCCGTCAGTGGGCAGAGCGCACATCGCCCACAGTCCCCGAGAAG
TTGGGGGGAGGGGTCGGCAATTGATCCGGTGCCTAGAGAAGGTGGCGCGGGGTAAACTGGGAAAGTGATG
TCGTGTACTGGCTCCGCCTTTTTCCCGAGGGTGGGGGAGAACCGTATATAAGTGCAGTAGTCGCCGTGAA
CGTTCTTTTTCGCAACGGGTTTGCCGCCAGAACACAGGTAAGTGCCGTGTGTGGTTCCCGCGGGCCTGGC
CTCTTTACGGGTTATGGCCCTTGCGTGCCTTGAATTACTTCCACCTGGCTGCAGTACGTGATTCTTGATC
CCGAGCTTCGGGTTGGAAGTGGGTGGGAGAGTTCGAGGCCTTGCGCTTAAGGAGCCCCTTCGCCTCGTGC
TTGAGTTGAGGCCTGGCCTGGGCGCTGGGGCCGCCGCGTGCGAATCTGGTGGCACCTTCGCGCCTGTCTC
GCTGCTTTCGATAAGTCTCTAGCCATTTAAAATTTTTGATGACCTGCTGCGACGCTTTTTTTCTGGCAAG
ATAGTCTTGTAAATGCGGGCCAAGATCTGCACACTGGTATTTCGGTTTTTGGGGCCGCGGGCGGCGACGG
GGCCCGTGCGTCCCAGCGCACATGTTCGGCGAGGCGGGGCCTGCGAGCGCGGCCACCGAGAATCGGACGG
GGGTAGTCTCAAGCTGGCCGGCCTGCTCTGGTGCCTGGCCTCGCGCCGCCGTGTATCGCCCCGCCCTGGG
CGGCAAGGCTGGCCCGGTCGGCACCAGTTGCGTGAGCGGAAAGATGGCCGCTTCCCGGCCCTGCTGCAGG
GAGCTCAAAATGGAGGACGCGGCGCTCGGGAGAGCGGGCGGGTGAGTCACCCACACAAAGGAAAAGGGCC
TTTCCGTCCTCAGCCGTCGCTTCATGTGACTCCACGGAGTACCGGGCGCCGTCCAGGCACCTCGATTAGT
TCTCGAGCTTTTGGAGTACGTCGTCTTTAGGTTGGGGGGAGGGGTTTTATGCGATGGAGTTTCCCCACAC
TGAGTGGGTGGAGACTGAAGTTAGGCCAGCTTGGCACTTGATGTAATTCTCCTTGGAATTTGCCCTTTTT
GAGTTTGGATCTTGGTTCATTCTCAAGCCTCAGACAGTGGTTCAAAGTTTTTTTCTTCCATTTCAGGTGT
CGTGACGTACGGCCACCATGACCGAGTACAAGCCCACGGTGCGCCTCGCCACCCGCGACGACGTCCCCAG
GGCCGTACGCACCCTCGCCGCCGCGTTCGCCGACTACCCCGCCACGCGCCACACCGTCGATCCGGACCGC
CACATCGAGCGGGTCACCGAGCTGCAAGAACTCTTCCTCACGCGCGTCGGGCTCGACATCGGCAAGGTGT
GGGTCGCGGACGACGGCGCCGCCGTGGCGGTCTGGACCACGCCGGAGAGCGTCGAAGCGGGGGCGGTGTT
CGCCGAGATCGGCCCGCGCATGGCCGAGTTGAGCGGTTCCCGGCTGGCCGCGCAGCAACAGATGGAAGGC
CTCCTGGCGCCGCACCGGCCCAAGGAGCCCGCGTGGTTCCTGGCCACCGTCGGAGTCTCGCCCGACCACC
AGGGCAAGGGTCTGGGCAGCGCCGTCGTGCTCCCCGGAGTGGAGGCGGCCGAGCGCGCCGGGGTGCCCGC
CTTCCTGGAGACCTCCGCGCCCCGCAACCTCCCCTTCTACGAGCGGCTCGGCTTCACCGTCACCGCCGAC
GTCGAGGTGCCCGAAGGACCGCGCACCTGGTGCATGACCCGCAAGCCCGGTGCCTGAACGCGTTAAGTCG
ACAATCAACCTCTGGATTACAAAATTTGTGAAAGATTGACTGGTATTCTTAACTATGTTGCTCCTTTTAC
GCTATGTGGATACGCTGCTTTAATGCCTTTGTATCATGCTATTGCTTCCCGTATGGCTTTCATTTTCTCC
TCCTTGTATAAATCCTGGTTGCTGTCTCTTTATGAGGAGTTGTGGCCCGTTGTCAGGCAACGTGGCGTGG
TGTGCACTGTGTTTGCTGACGCAACCCCCACTGGTTGGGGCATTGCCACCACCTGTCAGCTCCTTTCCGG
GACTTTCGCTTTCCCCCTCCCTATTGCCACGGCGGAACTCATCGCCGCCTGCCTTGCCCGCTGCTGGACA
GGGGCTCGGCTGTTGGGCACTGACAATTCCGTGGTGTTGTCGGGGAAATCATCGTCCTTTCCTTGGCTGC
TCGCCTGTGTTGCCACCTGGATTCTGCGCGGGACGTCCTTCTGCTACGTCCCTTCGGCCCTCAATCCAGC
GGACCTTCCTTCCCGCGGCCTGCTGCCGGCTCTGCGGCCTCTTCCGCGTCTTCGCCTTCGCCCTCAGACG
AGTCGGATCTCCCTTTGGGCCGCCTCCCCGCGTCGACTTTAAGACCAATGACTTACAAGGCAGCTGTAGA
TCTTAGCCACTTTTTAAAAGAAAAGGGGGGACTGGAAGGGCTAATTCACTCCCAACGAAGACAAGATCTG
CTTTTTGCTTGTACTGGGTCTCTCTGGTTAGACCAGATCTGAGCCTGGGAGCTCTCTGGCTAACTAGGGA
ACCCACTGCTTAAGCCTCAATAAAGCTTGCCTTGAGTGCTTCAAGTAGTGTGTGCCCGTCTGTTGTGTGA
CTCTGGTAACTAGAGATCCCTCAGACCCTTTTAGTCAGTGTGGAAAATCTCTAGCAGTACGTATAGTAGT
TCATGTCATCTTATTATTCAGTATTTATAACTTGCAAAGAAATGAATATCAGAGAGTGAGAGGAACTTGT
TTATTGCAGCTTATAATGGTTACAAATAAAGCAATAGCATCACAAATTTCACAAATAAAGCATTTTTTTC
ACTGCATTCTAGTTGTGGTTTGTCCAAACTCATCAATGTATCTTATCATGTCTGGCTCTAGCTATCCCGC
CCCTAACTCCGCCCATCCCGCCCCTAACTCCGCCCAGTTCCGCCCATTCTCCGCCCCATGGCTGACTAAT
TTTTTTTATTTATGCAGAGGCCGAGGCCGCCTCGGCCTCTGAGCTATTCCAGAAGTAGTGAGGAGGCTTT
TTTGGAGGCCTAGGGACGTACCCAATTCGCCCTATAGTGAGTCGTATTACGCGCGCTCACTGGCCGTCGT
TTTACAACGTCGTGACTGGGAAAACCCTGGCGTTACCCAACTTAATCGCCTTGCAGCACATCCCCCTTTC
GCCAGCTGGCGTAATAGCGAAGAGGCCCGCACCGATCGCCCTTCCCAACAGTTGCGCAGCCTGAATGGCG
AATGGG
[124 nt withheld, positions 3367-3490]
C
[91 nt withheld, positions 3492-3582]
A
[49 nt withheld, positions 3584-3632]
CCTTTGACGTTGGAGTCCACGTTCTTT
[37 nt withheld, positions 3660-3696]
ACCCTATCTCGGTCTATTCTTTTGATTTATAAGGGATTTTGCCGATTTCGGCCTATTGGTTAAAAAATGA
GCTGATTTAACAAAAATTTAACGCGAATTTTAACAAAATATTAACGCTTACAATTTAGGTGGCACTTTTC
GGGGAAATGTGCGCGGAACCCCTATTTGTTTATTTTTCTAAATACATTCAAATATGTATCCGCTCATGAG
ACAATAACCCTGATAAATGCTTCAATAATATTGAAAAAGGAAGAGTATGAGTATTCAACATTTCCGTGTC
GCCCTTATTCCCTTTTTTGCGGCATTTTGCCTTCCTGTTTTTGCTCACCCAGAAACGCTGGTGAAAGTAA
AAGATGCTGAAGATCAGTTGGGTGCACGAGTGGGTTACATCGAACTGGATCTCAACAGCGGTAAGATCCT
TGAGAGTTTTCGCCCCGAAGAACGTTTTCCAATGATGAGCACTTTTAAAGTTCTGCTATGTGGCGCGGTA
TTATCCCGTATTGACGCCGGGCAAGAGCAACTCGGTCGCCGCATACACTATTCTCAGAATGACTTGGTTG
AGTACTCACCAGTCACAGAAAAGCATCTTACGGATGGCATGACAGTAAGAGAATTATGCAGTGCTGCCAT
AACCATGAGTGATAACACTGCGGCCAACTTACTTCTGACAACGATCGGAGGACCGAAGGAGCTAACCGCT
TTTTTGCACAACATGGGGGATCATGTAACTCGCCTTGATCGTTGGGAACCGGAGCTGAATGAAGCCATAC
CAAACGACGAGCGTGACACCACGATGCCTGTAGCAATGGCAACAACGTTGCGCAAACTATTAACTGGCGA
ACTACTTACTCTAGCTTCCCGGCAACAATTAATAGACTGGATGGAGGCGGATAAAGTTGCAGGACCACTT
CTGCGCTCGGCCCTTCCGGCTGGCTGGTTTATTGCTGATAAATCTGGAGCCGGTGAGCGTGGGTCTCGCG
GTATCATTGCAGCACTGGGGCCAGATGGTAAGCCCTCCCGTATCGTAGTTATCTACACGACGGGGAGTCA
GGCAACTATGGATGAACGAAATAGACAGATCGCTGAGATAGGTGCCTCACTGATTAAGCATTGGTAACTG
TCAGACCAAGTTTACTCATATATACTTTAGATTGATTTAAAACTTCATTTTTAATTTAAAAGGATCTAGG
TGAAGATCCTTTTTGATAATCTCATGACCAAAATCCCTTAACGTGAGTTTTCGTTCCACTGAGCGTCAGA
CCCCGTAGAAAAGATCAAAGGATCTTCTTGAGATCCTTTTTTTCTGCGCGTAATCTGCTGCTTGCAAACA
AAAAAACCACCGCTACCAGCGGTGGTTTGTTTGCCGGATCAAGAGCTACCAACTCTTTTTCCGAAGGTAA
CTGGCTTCAGCAGAGCGCAGATACCAAATACTGTTCTTCTAGTGTAGCCGTAGTTAGGCCACCACTTCAA
GAACTCTGTAGCACCGCCTACATACCTCGCTCTGCTAATCCTGTTACCAGTGGCTGCTGCCAGTGGCGAT
AAGTCGTGTCTTACCGGGTTGGACTCAAGACGATAGTTACCGGATAAGGCGCAGCGGTCGGGCTGAACGG
GGGGTTCGTGCACACAGCCCAGCTTGGAGCGAACGACCTACACCGAACTGAGATACCTACAGCGTGAGCT
ATGAGAAAGCGCCACGCTTCCCGAAGGGAGAAAGGCGGACAGGTATCCGGTAAGCGGCAGGGTCGGAACA
GGAGAGCGCACGAGGGAGCTTCCAGGGGGAAACGCCTGGTATCTTTATAGTCCTGTCGGGTTTCGCCACC
TCTGACTTGAGCGTCGATTTTTGTGATGCTCGTCAGGGGGGCGGAGCCTATGGAAAAACGCCAGCAACGC
GGCCTTTTTACGGTTCCTGGCCTTTTGCTGGCCTTTTGCTCACATGTTCTTTCCTGCGTTATCCCCTGAT
TCTGTGGATAACCGTATTACCGCCTTTGAGTGAGCTGATACCGCTCGCCGCAGCCGAACGACCGAGCGCA
GCGAGTCAGTGAGCGAGGAAGCGGAAGAGCGCCCAATACGCAAACCGCCTCTCCCCGCGCGTTGGCCGAT
TCATTAATGCAGCTGGCACGACAGGTTTCCCGACTGGAAAGCGGGCAGTGAGCGCAACGCAATTAATGTG
AGTTAGCTCACTCATTAGGCACCCCAGGCTTTACACTTTATGCTTCCGGCTCGTATGTTGTGTGGAATTG
TGAGCGGATAACAATTTCACACAGGAAACAGCTATGACCATGATTACGCCAAGCGCGCAATTAACCCTCA
CTAAAGGGAACAAAAGCTGGAGCTGCAAGCTTAATGTAGTCTTATGCAATACTCTTGTAGTCTTGCAACA
TGGTAACGATGAGTTAGCAACATGCCTTACAAGGAGAGAAAAAGCACCGTGCATGCCGATTGGTGGAAGT
AAGGTGGTACGATCGTGCCTTATTAGGAAGGCAACAGACGGGTCTGACATGGATTGGACGAACCACTGAA
TTGCCGCATTGCAGAGATATTGTATTTAAGTGCCTAGCTCGATACATAAACGGGTCTCTCTGGTTAGACC
AGATCTGAGCCTGGGAGCTCTCTGGCTAACTAGGGAACCCACTGCTTAAGCCTCAATAAAGCTTGCCTTG
AGTGCTTCAAGTAGTGTGTGCCCGTCTGTTGTGTGACTCTGGTAACTAGAGATCCCTCAGACCCTTTTAG
TCAGTGTGGAAAATCTCTAGCAGTGGCGCCCGAACAGGGACTTGAAAGCGAAAGGGAAACCAGAGGAGCT
CTCTCGACGCAGGACTCGGCTTGCTGAAGCGCGCACGGCAAGAGGCGAGGGGCGGCGACTGGTGAGTACG
CCAAAAATTTTGACTAGCGGAGGCTAGAAGGAGAGAGATGGGTGCGAGAGCGTCAGTATTAAGCGGGGGA
GAATTAGATCGCGATGGGAAAAAATTCGGTTAAGGCCAGGGGGAAAGAAAAAATATAAATTAAAACATAT
AGTATGGGCAAGCAGGGAGCTAGAACGATTCGCAGTTAATCCTGGCCTGTTAGAAACATCAGAAGGCTGT
AGACAAATACTGGGACAGCTACAACCATCCCTTCAGACAGGATCAGAAGAACTTAGATCATTATATAATA
CAGTAGCAACCCTCTATTGTGTGCATCAAAGGATAGAGATAAAAGACACCAAGGAAGCTTTAGACAAGAT
AGAGGAAGAGCAAAACAAAAGTAAGACCACCGCACAGCAAGCGGCCGCTGATCTTCAGACCTGGAGGAGG
AGATATGAGGGACAATTGGAGAAGTGAATTATATAAATATAAAGTAGTAAAAATTGAACCATTAGGAGTA
GCACCCACCAAGGCAAAGAGAAGAGTGGTGCAGAGAGAAAAAAGAGCAGTGGGAATAGGAGCTTTGTTCC
TTGGGTTCTTGGGAGCAGCAGGAAGCACTATGGGCGCAGCGTCAATGACGCTGACGGTACAGGCCAGACA
ATTATTGTCTGGTATAGTGCAGCAGCAGAACAATTTGCTGAGGGCTATTGAGGCGCAACAGCATCTGTTG
CAACTCACAGTCTGGGGCATCAAGCAGCTCCAGGCAAGAATCCTGGCTGTGGAAAGATACCTAAAGGATC
AACAGCTCCTGGGGATTTGGGGTTGCTCTGGAAAACTCATTTGCACCACTGCTGTGCCTTGGAATGCTAG
TTGGAGTAATAAATCTCTGGAACAGATTTGGAATCACACGACCTGGATGGAGTGGGACAGAGAAATTAAC
AATTACACAAGCTTAATACACTCCTTAATTGAAGAATCGCAAAACCAGCAAGAAAAGAATGAACAAGAAT
TATTGGAATTAGATAAATGGGCAAGTTTGTGGAATTGGTTTAACATAACAAATTGGCTGTGGTATATAAA
ATTATTCATAATGATAGTAGGAGGCTTGGTAGGTTTAAGAATAGTTTTTGCTGTACTTTCTATAGTGAAT
AGAGTTAGGCAGGGATATTCACCATTATCGTTTCAGACCCACCTCCCAACCCCGAGGGGACCCAGAGAGG
GCCTATTTCCCATGATTCCTTCATATTTGCATATACGATACAAGGCTGTTAGAGAGATAATTAGAATTAA
TTTGACTGTAAACACAAAGATATTAGTACAAAATACGTGACGTAGAAAGTAATAATTTCTTGGGTAGTTT
GCAGTTTTAAAATTATGTTTTAAAATGGACTATCATATGCTTACCGTAACTTGAAAGTATTTCGATTTCT
TGGCTTTATATATCTTGTGGAAAGGACGAAACACCGCTGCTGTACAGGGTGTACAGGTTTTAGAGCTAGA
AATAGCAAGTTAAAATAAGGCTAGTCCGTTATCAACTTGAAAAAGTGGCACCGAGTCGGTGCTTTTTTAA
GCTTGGCGTAACTAGATCTTGAGACAAATGGCAGTATTCATCCACAATTTTAAAAGAAAAGGGGGGATTG
GGGGGTACAGTGCAGGGGAAAGAATAGTAGACATAATAGCAACAGACATACAAACTAAAGAATTACAAAA
ACAAATTACAAAAATTCAAAATTTTCGGGTTTATTACAGGGACAGCAGAGATCCACTTTGGCGCCGGCTC
GAGGGGG
