>Addgene plasmid #75482 | NLK gRNA (BRDN0001147584) | depositor partial sequence | sequence record 142942 | Target Sequence
CTGCTGTACAGGGTGTACAG
