>Addgene plasmid #75482 | NLK gRNA (BRDN0001147584) | addgene partial sequence | sequence record 183967 | hU6-F
GAAAGTAATAATTTCTTGGGTAGTTTGCAGTTTTAAAATTATGTTTTAAAATGGACTATCATATGCTTAC
CGTAACTTGAAAGTATTTCGATTTCTTGGCTTTATATATCTTGTGGAAAGGACGAAACACCGCTGCTGTA
CAGGGTGTACAGGTTTTAGAGCTAGAAATAGCAAGTTAAAATAAGGCTAGTCCGTTATCAACTTGAAAAA
GTGGCACCGAGTCGGTGCTTTTTTAAGCTTGGCGTAACTAGATCTTGAGACAAATGGCAGTATTCATCCA
CAATTTTAAAAGAAAAGGGGGGATTGGGGGGTACAGTGCAGGGGAAAGAATAGTAGACATAATAGCAACA
GACATACAAACTAAAGAATTACAAAAACAAATTACAAAAATTCAAAATTTTCGGGTTTATTACAGGGACA
GCAGAGATCCACTTTGGCGCCGGCTCGAGGGGGCCCGGGTGCAAAGATGGATAAAGTTTTAAACAGAGAG
GAATCTTTGCAGCTAATGGACCTTCTAGGTCTTGAAAGGAGTGGGAATTGGCTCCGGTGCCCGTCAGTGG
GCAGAGCGCA
